>Addgene plasmid #156769 | pD649-HAsp-IL1R2-Fc(DAPA)-AviTag-6xHis | addgene full sequence | sequence record 382023 | Addgene NGS Result
TTTCAATATTATTGAAGCATTTATCAGGGTTATTGTCTCATGAGCGGATACATATTTGAATGTATTTAGA
AAAATAAACAAATAGGGGTCAGTGTTACAACCAATTAACCAATTCTGAACATTATCGCGAGCCCATTTAT
ACCTGAATATGGCTCATAACACCCCTTGCTCATGACCAAAATCCCTTAACGTGAGTTACGCGCGCGTCGT
TCCACTGAGCGTCAGACCCCGTAGAAAAGATCAAAGGATCTTCTTGAGATCCTTTTTTTCTGCGCGTAAT
CTGCTGCTTGCAAACAAAAAAACCACCGCTACCAGCGGTGGTTTGTTTGCCGGATCAAGAGCTACCAACT
CTTTTTCCGAAGGTAACTGGCTTCAGCAGAGCGCAGATACCAAATACTGTTCTTCTAGTGTAGCCGTAGT
TAGCCCACCACTTCAAGAACTCTGTAGCACCGCCTACATACCTCGCTCTGCTAATCCTGTTACCAGTGGC
TGCTGCCAGTGGCGATAAGTCGTGTCTTACCGGGTTGGACTCAAGACGATAGTTACCGGATAAGGCGCAG
CGGTCGGGCTGAACGGGGGGTTCGTGCACACAGCCCAGCTTGGAGCGAACGACCTACACCGAACTGAGAT
ACCTACAGCGTGAGCTATGAGAAAGCGCCACGCTTCCCGAAGGGAGAAAGGCGGACAGGTATCCGGTAAG
CGGCAGGGTCGGAACAGGAGAGCGCACGAGGGAGCTTCCAGGGGGAAACGCCTGGTATCTTTATAGTCCT
GTCGGGTTTCGCCACCTCTGACTTGAGCGTCGATTTTTGTGATGCTCGTCAGGGGGGCGGAGCCTATGGA
AAAACGCCAGCAACGCGGCCTTTTTACGGTTCCTGGCCTTTTGCTGGCCTTTTGCTCACATGTTCTTTCC
TGCGTTATCCCCTGATTCTGTGGATAACCGTATTACCGCCTTTGAGTGAGCTGATACCGCTCGCCGCAGC
CGAACGACCGAGCGCAGCGAGTCAGTGAGCGAGGAAGCGGAAGGCGAGAGTAGGGAACTGCCAGGCATCA
AACTAAGCAGAAGGCCCCTGACGGATGGCCTTTTTGCGTTTCTACAAACTCTTTCTGTGTTGTAAAACGA
CGGCCAGTCTTAAGCTCGGGCCCCCTGGGCGGTTCTGATAACGAGTAATCGTTAATCCGCAAATAACGTA
AAAACCCGCTTCGGCGGGTTTTTTTATGGGGGGAGTTTAGGGAAAGAGCATTTGTCAGAATATTTAAGGG
CGCCTGTCACTTTGCTTGATATATGAGAATTATTTAACCTTATAAATGAGAAAAAAGCAACGCACTTTAA
ATAAGATACGTTGCTTTTTCGATTGATGAACACCTATAATTAAACTATTCATCTATTATTTATGATTTTT
TGTATATACAATATTTCTAGTTTGTTAAAGAGAATTAAGAAAATAAATCTCGAAAATAATAAAGGGAAAA
TCAGTTTTTGATATCAAAATTATACATGTCAACGATAATACAAAATATAATACAAACTATAAGATGTTAT
CAGTATTTATTATCATTTAGAATAAATTTTGTGTCGCCCTTAATTGTGAGCGGATAACAATTACGAGCTT
CATGCACAGTGGCGTTGACTCAATATTGGCCATTAGCCATATTATTCATTGGTTATATAGCATAAATCAA
TATTGGCTATTGGCCATTGCATACGTTGTATCTATATCATAATATGTACATTTATATTGGCTCATGTCCA
ATATGACCGCCATGTTGGCATTGATTATTGACTAGTTATTAATAGTAATCAATTACGGGGTCATTAGTTC
ATAGCCCATATATGGAGTTCCGCGTTACATAACTTACGGTAAATGGCCCGCCTGGCTGACCGCCCAACGA
CCCCCGCCCATTGACGTCAATAATGACGTATGTTCCCATAGTAACGCCAATAGGGACTTTCCATTGACGT
CAATGGGTGGAGTATTTACGGTAAACTGCCCACTTGGCAGTACATCAAGTGTATCATATGCCAAGTACGC
CCCCTATTGACGTCAATGACGGTAAATGGCCCGCCTGGCATTATGCCCAGTACATGACCTTATGGGACTT
TCCTACTTGGCAGTACATCTACGTATTAGTCATCGCTATTACCATGGTGATGCGGTTTTGGCAGTACATC
AATGGGCGTGGATAGCGGTTTGACTCACGGGGATTTCCAAGTCTCCACCCCATTGACGTCAATGGGAGTT
TGTTTTGGCACCAAAATCAACGGGACTTTCCAAAATGTCGTAACAACTCCGCCCCATTGACGCAAATGGG
CGGTAGGCGTGTACGGTGGGAGGTCTATATAAGCAGAGCTCGTTTAGTGAACCGTCAGATCGCCTGGAGA
CGCCATCCACGCTGTTTTGACCTCCATAGAAGACACCGGGACCGATCCAGCCTCCGCGGCCGGGAACGGT
GCATTGGAACGCGGATTCCCCGTGCCAAGAGTGACGTAAGTACCGCCTATAGAGTCTATAGGCCCACCCC
CTTGGCTTCGTTAGAACGCGGCTACAATTAATACATAACCTTATGTATCATACACATACGATTTAGGTGA
CACTATAGAATAACATCCACTTTGCCTTTCTCTCCACAGGTGTCCACTCCCAGGTCCAACTGCACCTCGG
TTCTATCGAAAACGCGCCTGCTAGCGCCACCATGAAGACCATCATTGCCCTGAGCTACATCTTCTGCCTG
GTGTTCGCTGCGGCCGCCTTTACACTGCAGCCTGCTGCTCATACAGGCGCCGCTAGAAGCTGCAGATTCC
GGGGCAGACACTACAAGAGAGAGTTCAGACTGGAAGGCGAGCCCGTGGCTCTGAGATGTCCTCAGGTTCC
ATATTGGCTGTGGGCCAGCGTGTCCCCTAGAATCAATCTGACCTGGCACAAGAACGACAGCGCCAGAACA
GTGCCTGGCGAGGAAGAAACCAGAATGTGGGCTCAAGATGGCGCCCTGTGGCTGCTTCCTGCTCTGCAAG
AGGATAGCGGCACCTACGTGTGCACCACCAGAAACGCCAGCTACTGCGACAAGATGAGCATCGAGCTGCG
GGTGTTCGAGAACACCGACGCCTTTCTGCCCTTCATCAGCTACCCTCAGATCCTGACACTGAGCACAAGC
GGCGTGCTCGTGTGTCCTGATCTGAGCGAGTTCACCAGAGACAAGACCGACGTGAAGATCCAGTGGTACA
AGGACTCCCTGCTGCTGGACAAGGACAACGAGAAGTTTCTGAGCGTGCGGGGCACCACACATCTGCTGGT
GCATGATGTGGCTCTGGAAGATGCCGGCTACTACAGATGCGTGCTGACATTTGCCCACGAGGGCCAGCAG
TACAACATCACCAGATCTATCGAGCTGAGGATCAAGAAGAAGAAAGAGGAAACGATCCCCGTCATCATCA
GCCCTCTGAAAACCATCTCTGCCAGCCTGGGCAGCAGACTGACAATCCCATGCAAGGTGTTCCTCGGCAC
CGGCACACCTCTGACAACAATGCTGTGGTGGACCGCCAACGACACCCACATCGAATCTGCCTATCCTGGC
GGCAGAGTGACAGAGGGCCCTAGACAAGAGTACAGCGAGAACAATGAGAACTACATCGAGGTGCCCCTGA
TCTTCGACCCCGTGACCAGAGAAGATCTGCACATGGACTTTAAGTGCGTGGTGCATAACACCCTGAGCTT
TCAGACCCTGCGGACCACCGTGAAAGAAGGCGCGCCGGGCGGCGACAAGACCCACACCTGCCCCCCCTGC
CCAGCTCCAGAACTGCTGGGAGGGCCTTCCGTGTTCCTGTTCCCCCCCAAGCCCAAGGACACCCTGATGA
TCAGCAGGACCCCCGAGGTGACCTGCGTGGTGGTGGCCGTGTCCCACGAGGACCCAGAGGTGAAGTTCAA
CTGGTACGTGGACGGCGTGGAGGTGCACAACGCCAAGACCAAGCCCAGAGAGGAGCAGTACAACAGCACC
TACAGGGTGGTGTCCGTGCTGACCGTGCTGCACCAGGACTGGCTGAACGGCAAAGAATACAAGTGCAAAG
TCTCCAACAAGGCCCTGGCTGCCCCAATCGAAAAGACAATCAGCAAGGCCAAGGGCCAGCCACGGGAGCC
CCAGGTGTACACCCTGCCCCCCAGCCGGGAGGAGATGACCAAGAACCAGGTGTCCCTGACCTGTCTGGTG
AAGGGCTTCTACCCCAGCGATATCGCCGTGGAGTGGGAGAGCAACGGCCAGCCCGAGAACAACTACAAGA
CCACCCCCCCAGTGCTGGACAGCGACGGCAGCTTCTTCCTGTACAGCAAGCTGACCGTGGACAAGTCCAG
GTGGCAGCAGGGCAACGTGTTCAGCTGCAGCGTGATGCACGAGGCCCTGCACAACCACTACACCCAGAAG
TCCCTGAGCCTGAGCCCCGGCGGCAGCGGTCTTAATGATATTTTCGAGGCTCAGAAGATTGAGTGGCATG
AACACCACCACCATCACCACTAAGGCCGGCCTGTAGTCACTGGCACAACGCGTTACCCGGTAAGCCAATC
GGGTATACACGGTCGTCATACTGCAGACAGGGTTCTTCTACTTTGCAAGATAGTCTTGAGTAGTAAAATA
AATAGATAGAGAAAATCAGCCTCGACTGTGCCTTCTAGTTGCCAGCCATCTGTTGTTTGCCCCTCCCCCG
TGCCTTCCTTGACCCTGGAAGGTGCCACTCCCACTGTCCTTTCCTAATAAAATGAGGAAATTGCATCACA
ACACTCAACCCTATCTCGGTCTATTCTTTTGATTTATAAGGGATTTTGCCGATTTCGGCCTATTGGTTAA
AAAATGAGCTGATTTAACAAAAATTTAACGCGAATTAATTCTGTGGAATGTGTGTCAGTTAGGGTGTGGA
AAGTCCCCAGGCTCCCCAGCAGGCAGAAGTATGCAAAGCATGCATCTCAATTAGTCAGCAACCAGGTGTG
GAAAGTCCCCAGGCTCCCCAGCAGGCAGAAGTATGCAAAGCATGCATCTCAATTAGTCAGCAACCATAGT
CCCGCCCCTAACTCCGCCCATCCCGCCCCTAACTCCGCCCAGTTCCGCCCATTCTCCGCCCCATGGCTGA
CTAATTTTTTTTATTTATGCAGAGGCCGAGGCCGCCTCTGCCTCTGAGCTATTCCAGAAGTAGTGAGGAG
GCTTTTTTGGAGGCCTAGGCTTTTGCAAAAAGCTCCCGGGAGCTTGTATATCCATTTTCGGATCTGATCA
GCACGTGTTGACAATTAATCATCGGCATAGTATATCGGCATAGTATAATACGACAAGGTGAGGAACTAAA
CCATGACCGAGTACAAGCCCACGGTGCGCCTCGCCACCCGCGACGACGTCCCCAGGGCCGTACGCACCCT
CGCCGCCGCGTTCGCCGACTACCCCGCCACGCGCCACACCGTCGATCCGGACCGCCACATCGAGCGGGTC
ACCGAGCTGCAAGAACTCTTCCTCACGCGCGTCGGGCTCGACATCGGCAAGGTGTGGGTCGCGGACGACG
GCGCCGCGGTGGCGGTCTGGACCACGCCGGAGAGCGTCGAAGCGGGGGCGGTGTTCGCCGAGATCGGCCC
GCGCATGGCCGAGTTGAGCGGTTCCCGGCTGGCCGCGCAGCAACAGATGGAAGGCCTCCTGGCGCCGCAC
CGGCCCAAGGAGCCCGCGTGGTTCCTGGCCACCGTCGGCGTCTCGCCCGACCACCAGGGCAAGGGTCTGG
GCAGCGCCGTCGTGCTCCCCGGAGTGGAGGCGGCCGAGCGCGCCGGGGTGCCCGCCTTCCTGGAGACATC
CGCGCCCCGCAACCTCCCCTTCTACGAGCGGCTCGGCTTCACCGTCACCGCCGACGTCGAGGTGCCCGAA
GGACCGCGCACCTGGTGCATGACCCGCAAGCCCGGTGCCTGACACGTGCTACGAGATTTCGATTCCACCG
CCGCCTTCTATGAAAGGTTGGGCTTCGGAATCGTTTTCCGGGACGCCGGCTGGATGATCCTCCAGCGCGG
GGATCTCATGCTGGAGTTCTTCGCCCACCCCAACTTGTTTATTGCAGCTTATAATGGTTACAAATAAAGC
AATAGCATCACAAATTTCACAAATAAAGCATTTTTTTCACTGCATTCTAGTTGTGGTTTGTCCAAACTCA
TCAATGTATCTTATCATGTCTGTATACCGTCGACCTCTAGCTAGAGCTTGGCGTAATCATGGTCATTACC
AATGCTTAATCAGTGAGGCACCTATCTCAGCGATCTGTCTATTTCGTTCATCCATAGTTGCCTGACTCCC
CGTCGTGTAGATAACTACGATACGGGAGGGCTTACCATCTGGCCCCAGCGCTGCGATGATACCGCGAGAA
CCACGCTCACCGGCTCCGGATTTATCAGCAATAAACCAGCCAGCCGGAAGGGCCGAGCGCAGAAGTGGTC
CTGCAACTTTATCCGCCTCCATCCAGTCTATTAATTGTTGCCGGGAAGCTAGAGTAAGTAGTTCGCCAGT
TAATAGTTTGCGCAACGTTGTTGCCATCGCTACAGGCATCGTGGTGTCACGCTCGTCGTTTGGTATGGCT
TCATTCAGCTCCGGTTCCCAACGATCAAGGCGAGTTACATGATCCCCCATGTTGTGCAAAAAAGCGGTTA
GCTCCTTCGGTCCTCCGATCGTTGTCAGAAGTAAGTTGGCCGCAGTGTTATCACTCATGGTTATGGCAGC
ACTGCATAATTCTCTTACTGTCATGCCATCCGTAAGATGCTTTTCTGTGACTGGTGAGTACTCAACCAAG
TCATTCTGAGAATAGTGTATGCGGCGACCGAGTTGCTCTTGCCCGGCGTCAATACGGGATAATACCGCGC
CACATAGCAGAACTTTAAAAGTGCTCATCATTGGAAAACGTTCTTCGGGGCGAAAACTCTCAAGGATCTT
ACCGCTGTTGAGATCCAGTTCGATGTAACCCACTCGTGCACCCAACTGATCTTCAGCATCTTTTACTTTC
ACCAGCGTTTCTGGGTGAGCAAAAACAGGAAGGCAAAATGCCGCAAAAAAGGGAATAAGGGCGACACGGA
AATGTTGAATACTCATATTCTTCCTT
Features (pLannotate 1.2.2; 21 found; start..end, strand, type, name):
    119..143     -  CDS            KanR (fragment): aminoglycoside phosphotransferase; aph(3')-Ia; confers resistance to kanamycin
    254..842     +  rep_origin     ori: high-copy-number ColE1/pMB1/pBR322/pUC origin of replication
   1067..1084    +  terminator     rrnB T2 terminator (fragment): transcription terminator T2 from the E. coli rrnB gene
   1109..1128    -  CDS            lacZα (fragment): LacZα fragment of β-galactosidase; lacZ fragment
   1584..1600    +  protein_bind   lac operator: The lac repressor binds to the lac operator to inhibit transcription in E. coli. This inhibition can be relieved by adding lactose or isopropyl-β-D-thiogalactopyranoside (IPTG). lac repressor encoded by lacI
   1843..2146    +  enhancer       CMV enhancer: human cytomegalovirus immediate early enhancer
   2147..2350    +  promoter       CMV promoter: human cytomegalovirus (CMV) immediate early promoter
   2486..2529    +  intron         CMV intron (fragment): modified intron A from human cytomegalovirus
   2581..2599    +  promoter       SP6 promoter: promoter for bacteriophage SP6 RNA polymerase
   2603..2640    +  CDS            IgH signal sequence (fragment): signal sequence from the mouse immunoglobulin heavy chain variable region
   2719..3744    +  CDS            IL1R2 (fragment): IL1R2_HUMAN - Also known as IL1RB. Experimental evidence at protein level: Swiss-Prot protein existence level 1. Non-signaling receptor for IL1A, IL1B and IL1RN. Reduces IL1B activities. Serves as a decoy receptor by competetive binding to IL1B and preventing its binding to IL1R1. Also modulates cellular response through non-signaling association with IL1RAP after binding to IL1B. IL1R2 (membrane and secreted forms) preferentially binds IL1B and poorly IL1A and IL1RN. The secreted IL1R2 recruits secreted IL1RAP with high affinity; this complex formation may be the dominant mechanism for neutra
   3754..4431    +  CDS            IGHG1 (fragment): IGHG1_HUMAN - Experimental evidence at protein level: Swiss-Prot protein existence level 1. Constant region of immunoglobulin heavy chains. Immunoglobulins, also known as antibodies, are membrane-bound or secreted glycoproteins produced by B lymphocytes. In the recognition phase of humoral immunity, the membrane-bound immunoglobulins serve as receptors which, upon binding of a specific antigen, trigger the clonal expansion and differentiation of B lymphocytes into immunoglobulins- secreting plasma cells. Secreted immunoglobulins mediate the effector phase of humoral immunity, which results in
   4646..4757    +  polyA_signal   bGH poly(A) signal: bovine growth hormone polyadenylation signal
   4758..4866    +  rep_origin     f1 ori (fragment): f1 bacteriophage origin of replication; arrow indicates direction of (+) strand synthesis
   4880..5209    +  promoter       SV40 promoter: SV40 enhancer and early promoter
   5257..5304    +  promoter       EM7 promoter: synthetic bacterial promoter&nbsp
   5323..5922    +  CDS            PuroR (fragment): puromycin N-acetyltransferase; pac from Streptomyces; confers resistance to puromycin
   5932..6057    +  CDS            ble (fragment): BLE_KLEPN - Experimental evidence at protein level: Swiss-Prot protein existence level 1. Binding protein with a strong affinity to the bleomycin family of antibiotics. Binds to CL990; an antimitotic-antibiotic compound. From Klebsiella pneumoniae.
   6052..6173    +  polyA_signal   SV40 poly(A) signal: SV40 polyadenylation signal
   6226..7086    -  CDS            AmpR: β-lactamase; bla; confers resistance to ampicillin, carbenicillin, and related antibiotics
   7089..89      -  promoter       AmpR promoter (fragment) (across the origin): bla
