[The description below was written by a language model from this plasmid's Addgene catalogue record and pLannotate feature annotations shown in this document.]
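Description:
pD649-HAsp-IL1R2-Fc(DAPA)-AviTag-6xHis is a mammalian expression plasmid of about 7.1 kb, built on the pD649 backbone, for producing the extracellular domain of human IL1R2 as a secreted Fc fusion protein. It is maintained in E. coli at high copy through a ColE1/pUC-type origin and selected with ampicillin via the β-lactamase gene. The feature table also shows an SV40 early promoter and bacterial EM7 promoter driving a puromycin N-acetyltransferase coding sequence, followed by a short bleomycin-resistance fragment and an SV40 polyadenylation signal. This cassette could allow puromycin selection in mammalian cells, although the catalogue entry does not list a mammalian marker. Small fragments of KanR, lacZα, an rrnB terminator and f1 ori appear to be backbone remnants.

Expression is driven by the CMV immediate-early enhancer and promoter, followed by a fragment of CMV intron A and an SP6 promoter that also serves as a sequencing primer site. The open reading frame begins with a secretion leader, named "HAsp" in the plasmid name and matched by the annotation software to an immunoglobulin heavy-chain signal sequence fragment. Next comes the IL1R2 ectodomain, cloned between retained NotI and AscI sites, and then the human IgG1 Fc region. The Fc carries the D265A and P329A (DAPA) substitutions, which are generally used to reduce Fc effector interactions. According to the record it is followed by an AviTag for site-specific biotinylation and a 6xHis tag for affinity purification, although neither tag is annotated in the table. A bGH polyadenylation signal ends the transcript.

IL1R2 is a non-signalling decoy receptor for IL-1. The plasmid belongs to a collection of ectodomain constructs used to map protein–protein interactions among human IgSF cell-surface proteins. The depositor notes that some plasmids in the collection may carry an IS4-like transposase insertion upstream of the CMV promoter; none is annotated here.
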