Addgene plasmid #156769: pD649-HAsp-IL1R2-Fc(DAPA)-AviTag-6xHis
Purpose: Mammalian expression of cell-surface protein extracellular domain fused to Fc(DAPA)-Avi-6xHis. Protein is secreted from cells.
Depositing lab: Chris Garcia. Depositing organization: Stanford University. Publication: A Human IgSF Cell-Surface Interactome Reveals a Complex Network of Protein-Protein Interactions. Wojtowicz WM, Vielmetter J, Fernandes RA, Siepe DH, Eastman CL, Chisholm GB, Cox S, Klock H, Anderson PW, Rue SM, Miller JJ, Glaser SM, Bragstad ML, Vance J, Lam AW, Lesley SA, Zinn K, Garcia KC. Cell. 2020 Aug 20;182(4):1027-1043.e17. doi: 10.1016/j.cell.2020.07.025. PubMed 32822567.
Backbone
  Vector backbone: pD649
  Backbone size w/o insert (bp): 6106
  Vector type: Mammalian Expression
Growth in bacteria
  Bacterial resistance: Ampicillin, 100 μg/mL
  Growth temperature: 37°C
  Growth strain: DH5alpha
  Copy number: High Copy
Gene/Insert
  Gene/Insert name: IL1R2
  Species: H. sapiens (human)
  Insert size (bp): 990
  Mutation: Fc region of human IgG contains D265A and P329A mutations (DAPA)
  Entrez Gene: IL1R2 (a.k.a. CD121b, CDw121b, IL-1R-2, IL-1RT-2, IL-1RT2, IL1R2c, IL1RB)
  Promoter: CMV/SP6
  Tag / fusion protein: Fc(DAPA)-AviTag-6xHis (C terminal on backbone)
  Cloning method: Restriction Enzyme; 5′ cloning site GCGGCCGC (not destroyed); 3′ cloning site GGCGCGCC (not destroyed)
  Sequencing primers: 5′ ATTTAGGTGACACTATAG; 3′ CACGTACCAGTTGAACTTCACC
Resource information
  A portion of this plasmid was derived from a plasmid made by: synthesis by ThermoFisher
Terms and licenses: Academic/Nonprofit Terms; Industry Terms: Not Available to Industry
Depositor comments: Some plasmids in this collection may have an IS4-like element ISVsa5 family transposase upstream of the CMV promoter.
How to cite: pD649-HAsp-IL1R2-Fc(DAPA)-AviTag-6xHis was a gift from Chris Garcia (Addgene plasmid # 156769 ; http://n2t.net/addgene:156769 ; RRID:Addgene_156769)
