>Addgene plasmid #156769 | pD649-HAsp-IL1R2-Fc(DAPA)-AviTag-6xHis | depositor partial sequence | sequence record 302648 | insert (extracellular domain)
TTTACACTGCAGCCTGCTGCTCATACAGGCGCCGCTAGAAGCTGCAGATTCCGGGGCAGACACTACAAGA
GAGAGTTCAGACTGGAAGGCGAGCCCGTGGCTCTGAGATGTCCTCAGGTTCCATATTGGCTGTGGGCCAG
CGTGTCCCCTAGAATCAATCTGACCTGGCACAAGAACGACAGCGCCAGAACAGTGCCTGGCGAGGAAGAA
ACCAGAATGTGGGCTCAAGATGGCGCCCTGTGGCTGCTTCCTGCTCTGCAAGAGGATAGCGGCACCTACG
TGTGCACCACCAGAAACGCCAGCTACTGCGACAAGATGAGCATCGAGCTGCGGGTGTTCGAGAACACCGA
CGCCTTTCTGCCCTTCATCAGCTACCCTCAGATCCTGACACTGAGCACAAGCGGCGTGCTCGTGTGTCCT
GATCTGAGCGAGTTCACCAGAGACAAGACCGACGTGAAGATCCAGTGGTACAAGGACTCCCTGCTGCTGG
ACAAGGACAACGAGAAGTTTCTGAGCGTGCGGGGCACCACACATCTGCTGGTGCATGATGTGGCTCTGGA
AGATGCCGGCTACTACAGATGCGTGCTGACATTTGCCCACGAGGGCCAGCAGTACAACATCACCAGATCT
ATCGAGCTGAGGATCAAGAAGAAGAAAGAGGAAACGATCCCCGTCATCATCAGCCCTCTGAAAACCATCT
CTGCCAGCCTGGGCAGCAGACTGACAATCCCATGCAAGGTGTTCCTCGGCACCGGCACACCTCTGACAAC
AATGCTGTGGTGGACCGCCAACGACACCCACATCGAATCTGCCTATCCTGGCGGCAGAGTGACAGAGGGC
CCTAGACAAGAGTACAGCGAGAACAATGAGAACTACATCGAGGTGCCCCTGATCTTCGACCCCGTGACCA
GAGAAGATCTGCACATGGACTTTAAGTGCGTGGTGCATAACACCCTGAGCTTTCAGACCCTGCGGACCAC
CGTGAAAGAA
